Addgene plasmid #166974: pSMT3-FBF2 AS/Y
Purpose: Expresses FBF-2 with AS/Y mutations in repeat 5 in E. coli for purification and crystallization studies
Depositing lab: Traci Hall. Depositing organization: National Institute of Environmental Health Sciences (NIEHS). Publication: Engineering a conserved RNA regulatory protein repurposes its biological function in vivo. Bhat VD, McCann KL, Wang Y, Fonseca DR, Shukla T, Alexander JC, Qiu C, Wickens M, Lo TW, Tanaka Hall TM, Campbell ZT. Elife. 2019 Jan 17;8. pii: 43788. doi: 10.7554/eLife.43788. PubMed 30652968.
Backbone
  Vector backbone: pSMT3
  Backbone manufacturer: Chris Lima
  Backbone size w/o insert (bp): 5633
  Total vector size (bp): 6869
  Vector type: Bacterial Expression
Growth in bacteria
  Bacterial resistance: Kanamycin, 50 μg/mL
  Growth temperature: 37°C
  Growth strain: DH5alpha
  Copy number: High Copy
Gene/Insert
  Gene/Insert name: FBF-2 (alt name: FBF)
  Species: C. elegans (nematode)
  Mutation: FBF-2 PUM RNA binding domain; amino acids 164-575; changed cysteine 363 to alanine, changed arginine 364 to tyrosine, changed glutamine 367 to serine
  Entrez Gene: fbf-2 (a.k.a. CELE_F21H12.5)
  Promoter: T7
  Tag / fusion protein: His-SUMO (N terminal on backbone)
  Cloning method: Restriction Enzyme; 5′ cloning site BamH1 (unknown if destroyed); 3′ cloning site Not1 (unknown if destroyed)
  Sequencing primers: 5′ T7; 3′ T7 term
Terms and licenses: Academic/Nonprofit Terms; Industry Terms: Not Available to Industry
How to cite: pSMT3-FBF2 AS/Y was a gift from Traci Hall (Addgene plasmid # 166974 ; http://n2t.net/addgene:166974 ; RRID:Addgene_166974)
