[The description below was written by a language model from this plasmid's Addgene catalogue record and pLannotate feature annotations shown in this document.]
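Description:
pSMT3-FBF2 AS/Y is a bacterial expression plasmid of about 6.9 kb, built on the pSMT3 backbone, for producing a mutant RNA-binding domain of the C. elegans protein FBF-2 in E. coli. It is propagated through a ColE1/pMB1-type origin and selected with kanamycin via an aph(3')-Ia gene. The catalogue lists it as high copy, although the feature table also shows the rop gene and bom region, which are typical of pBR322-derived backbones with more moderate copy number. An f1 origin and short remnants of a tetracycline resistance gene are also annotated as backbone carry-over.

Expression is driven by a T7 promoter followed by a lac operator and the T7 gene 10 ribosome binding site. A plasmid-borne lacI gene supplies the repressor, so transcription is held off until IPTG is added in a host that provides T7 RNA polymerase. The open reading frame starts with a His tag and a thrombin site, followed by yeast SMT3 (SUMO). Together these form the N-terminal His-SUMO fusion, which allows metal-affinity purification and can be removed with a SUMO-specific protease. The insert was cloned between BamHI and NotI and encodes the FBF-2 PUM domain, residues 164–575, with the substitutions C363A, R364Y and Q367S in repeat 5. A T7 terminator follows the cassette. His-tag and T7 gene 10-like fragments are annotated just downstream of the insert; these appear to be vector sequence, and the record does not indicate whether they are translated. The stated purpose is purification and crystallization of this engineered PUF protein, as part of work on altering its RNA recognition.
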