Features (pLannotate 1.2.2; 22 found; start..end, strand, type, name):
      1..19      +  promoter       T7 promoter: promoter for bacteriophage T7 RNA polymerase
     20..44      +  protein_bind   lac operator: The lac repressor binds to the lac operator to inhibit transcription in E. coli. This inhibition can be relieved by adding lactose or isopropyl-β-D-thiogalactopyranoside (IPTG). lac repressor encoded by lacI
     59..81      +  RBS            RBS: efficient ribosome binding site from bacteriophage T7 gene 10 (Olins and Rangwala, 1989)
    100..116     +  CDS            capTEV™ (fragment): composite tag for in vivo biotinylation, TEV protease cleavage, and 6xHis tagging
    127..144     +  CDS            thrombin site: thrombin recognition and cleavage site
    157..449     +  CDS            SUMO (fragment): cleavable ubiquitin-like protein tag; S. cerevisiae SMT3 (truncated)
    475..1719    +  CDS            fbf-2 (fragment): FBF2_CAEEL - Experimental evidence at protein level: Swiss-Prot protein existence level 1. Involved in the control of stem cells and sex determination in the C.elegans hermaphrodite germline (PubMed:9393998). May also play a role in the hermaphrodite germline proliferation and oogenesis (PubMed:15454534, PubMed:27864381). By binding to the 3'-UTR, represses phosphatase lip-1 expression in the distal part of the germline mitotic zone (PubMed:16319922). Binds specifically to the regulatory region of fem-3 3'-UTR and mediates the sperm/oocyte switch (PubMed:9393998). Negatively regulates gld-3 ex
   1738..1755    +  CDS            9xHis (fragment): 9xHis affinity tag
   1765..1814    +  CDS            SET1 (fragment): solubility-enhancement tag derived from T7 phage gene 10B
   1822..1869    +  terminator     T7 terminator: transcription terminator for bacteriophage T7 RNA polymerase
   1906..2334    +  rep_origin     f1 ori (sequence partly withheld): f1 bacteriophage origin of replication; arrow indicates direction of (+) strand synthesis
   2387..2444    +  promoter       AmpR promoter (fragment): bla
   2453..3268    -  CDS            KanR: aminoglycoside phosphotransferase; aph(3')-Ia; confers resistance to kanamycin in bacteria or G418 (Geneticin®) in eukaryotes
   3390..3978    +  rep_origin     ori: high-copy-number ColE1/pMB1/pBR322/pUC origin of replication
   4164..4303    -  misc_feature   bom: basis of mobility region from pBR322
   4405..4596    -  CDS            rop: Rop protein, which maintains plasmids at low copy number; rop
   4613..4993    +  CDS            YPB1_ECOLX: Protein predicted: Swiss-Prot protein existence level 4. From Escherichia coli.
   5065..5356    -  CDS            TcR (fragment): tetracycline efflux protein; tet; confers resistance to tetracycline
   5371..5392    -  protein_bind   CAP binding site: CAP binding activates transcription in the presence of cAMP. E. coli catabolite activator protein
   5405..6487    -  CDS            lacI: lac repressor; lacI; The lac repressor binds to the lac operator to inhibit transcription in E. coli. This inhibition can be relieved by adding lactose or isopropyl-β-D-thiogalactopyranoside (IPTG).
   6488..6565    -  promoter       lacI promoter: lacI
   6573..6852    -  CDS            TcR (fragment): tetracycline efflux protein; tet; confers resistance to tetracycline
>Addgene plasmid #166974 | pSMT3-FBF2 AS/Y | addgene full sequence | sequence record 331632 | Addgene NGS Result
TAATACGACTCACTATAGGGGAATTGTGAGCGGATAACAATTCCCCTCTAGAAATAATTTTGTTTAACTT
TAAGAAGGAGATATACCATGGGCAGCAGCCATCATCATCATCATCACAGCAGCGGCCTGGTGCCGCGCGG
CAGCCATATGGCTAGCATGTCGGACTCAGAAGTCAATCAAGAAGCTAAGCCAGAGGTCAAGCCAGAAGTC
AAGCCTGAGACTCACATCAATTTAAAGGTGTCCGATGGATCTTCAGAGATCTTCTTCAAGATCAAAAAGA
CCACTCCTTTAAGAAGGCTGATGGAAGCGTTCGCTAAAAGACAGGGTAAGGAAATGGACTCCTTAAGATT
CTTGTACGACGGTATTAGAATTCAAGCTGATCAGACCCCTGAAGATTTGGACATGGAGGATAACGATATT
ATTGAGGCTCACAGAGAACAGATTGGTGGATCCCCGGAATTCGAAAACCTGTATTTTCAGGGCTCAAACA
ATGTGCTGCCAACCTGGTCCTTGGATTCCAATGGTGAAATGCGTTCAAGATTGTCGCTCTCTGAAGTTTT
GGATAGTGGCGATTTAATGAAGTTTGCCGTTGACAAAACTGGGTGCCAGTTCCTAGAAAAGGCAGTGAAG
GGCAGCCTGACATCTTATCAGAAGTTCCAATTGTTTGAACAAGTTATTGGGAGAAAAGATGATTTCCTTA
AATTGAGCACGAACATCTTTGGAAATTATTTGGTACAAAGCGTTATTGGAATTTCATTGGCAACTAATGA
TGACGGATACACAAAGCGACAAGAAAAGTTGAAGAACTTCATCAGTTCCCAAATGACAGATATGTGCTTG
GACAAATTTGCGTGTCGTGTTATCCAATCCAGTCTCCAGAACATGGATTTATCCCTTGCGTGTAAACTTG
TTCAAGCTCTACCTCGTGATGCTCGTCTTATCGCAATCTGTGTTGATCAAAATGCCAATCACGTCATTCA
GAAAGTCGTAGCAGTCATCCCACTGAAGAATTGGGAGTTTATTGTGGATTTCGTTGCCACCCCAGAGCAC
CTCCGTCAGATTTGTTCTGATAAGTATGGGGCCTATGTTGTGTCAACTATTATCGAAAAGCTCACTGCTG
ATTCAATGAACGTTGATTTAACTTCCGCTGCTCAAAATCTTCGTGAACGAGCGCTCCAACGACTCATGAC
TTCTGTGACTAATCGGTGCCAAGAATTAGCTACGAACGAGTATGCCAATTACATAATACAGCATATTGTA
TCCAATGATGATCTGGCCGTTTATCGGGAATGTATCATAGAGAAATGCCTCATGCGCAACCTTCTTTCGT
TGTCCCAGGAAAAGTTTGCTTCTCATGTTGTTGAGAAAGCATTCCTACATGCACCATTGGAACTTCTTGC
CGAAATGATGGACGAGATTTTCGACGGATACATTCCACATCCGGACACGGGAAAAGATGCCCTCGATATC
ATGATGTTCCATCAATTCGGAAACTACGTCGTTCAATGCATGCTGACTATTTGCTGTGATGCTGTGTCTG
GAAGACGGCAAACGAAAGAAGGAGGCTATGACCATGCAATCTCATTCCAGGATTGGCTGAAAAAGTTGCA
CTCGAGAGTTACGAAAGAAAGGCATCGCTTGTCAAGGTTCTCATCCGGCAAAAAGATGATCGAGACGCTT
GCCAATCTCCGTTCAACTCATCCGATTTATGAACTCCAATAAGCGGCCGCACTCGAGCACCACCACCACC
ACCACTGAGATCCGGCTGCTAACAAAGCCCGAAAGGAAGCTGAGTTGGCTGCTGCCACCGCTGAGCAATA
ACTAGCATAACCCCTTGGGGCCTCTAAACGGGTCTTGAGGGGTTTTTTGCTGAAAGGAGGAACTATATCC
GGATTGGCGAATGGG
[124 nt withheld, positions 1906-2029]
C
[91 nt withheld, positions 2031-2121]
A
[49 nt withheld, positions 2123-2171]
CCTTTGACGTTGGAGTCCACGTTCTTT
[37 nt withheld, positions 2199-2235]
ACCCTATCTCGGTCTATTCTTTTGATTTATAAGGGATTTTGCCGATTTCGGCCTATTGGTTAAAAAATGA
GCTGATTTAACAAAAATTTAACGCGAATTTTAACAAAATATTAACGCTTACAATTTAGGTGGCACTTTTC
GGGGAAATGTGCGCGGAACCCCTATTTGTTTATTTTTCTAAATACATTCAAATATGTATCCGCTCATGAA
TTAATTCTTAGAAAAACTCATCGAGCATCAAATGAAACTGCAATTTATTCATATCAGGATTATCAATACC
ATATTTTTGAAAAAGCCGTTTCTGTAATGAAGGAGAAAACTCACCGAGGCAGTTCCATAGGATGGCAAGA
TCCTGGTATCGGTCTGCGATTCCGACTCGTCCAACATCAATACAACCTATTAATTTCCCCTCGTCAAAAA
TAAGGTTATCAAGTGAGAAATCACCATGAGTGACGACTGAATCCGGTGAGAATGGCAAAAGTTTATGCAT
TTCTTTCCAGACTTGTTCAACAGGCCAGCCATTACGCTCGTCATCAAAATCACTCGCATCAACCAAACCG
TTATTCATTCGTGATTGCGCCTGAGCGAGACGAAATACGCGATCGCTGTTAAAAGGACAATTACAAACAG
GAATCGAATGCAACCGGCGCAGGAACACTGCCAGCGCATCAACAATATTTTCACCTGAATCAGGATATTC
TTCTAATACCTGGAATGCTGTTTTCCCGGGGATCGCAGTGGTGAGTAACCATGCATCATCAGGAGTACGG
ATAAAATGCTTGATGGTCGGAAGAGGCATAAATTCCGTCAGCCAGTTTAGTCTGACCATCTCATCTGTAA
CATCATTGGCAACGCTACCTTTGCCATGTTTCAGAAACAACTCTGGCGCATCGGGCTTCCCATACAATCG
ATAGATTGTCGCACCTGATTGCCCGACATTATCGCGAGCCCATTTATACCCATATAAATCAGCATCCATG
TTGGAATTTAATCGCGGCCTAGAGCAAGACGTTTCCCGTTGAATATGGCTCATAACACCCCTTGTATTAC
TGTTTATGTAAGCAGACAGTTTTATTGTTCATGACCAAAATCCCTTAACGTGAGTTTTCGTTCCACTGAG
CGTCAGACCCCGTAGAAAAGATCAAAGGATCTTCTTGAGATCCTTTTTTTCTGCGCGTAATCTGCTGCTT
GCAAACAAAAAAACCACCGCTACCAGCGGTGGTTTGTTTGCCGGATCAAGAGCTACCAACTCTTTTTCCG
AAGGTAACTGGCTTCAGCAGAGCGCAGATACCAAATACTGTCCTTCTAGTGTAGCCGTAGTTAGGCCACC
ACTTCAAGAACTCTGTAGCACCGCCTACATACCTCGCTCTGCTAATCCTGTTACCAGTGGCTGCTGCCAG
TGGCGATAAGTCGTGTCTTACCGGGTTGGACTCAAGACGATAGTTACCGGATAAGGCGCAGCGGTCGGGC
TGAACGGGGGGTTCGTGCACACAGCCCAGCTTGGAGCGAACGACCTACACCGAACTGAGATACCTACAGC
GTGAGCTATGAGAAAGCGCCACGCTTCCCGAAGGGAGAAAGGCGGACAGGTATCCGGTAAGCGGCAGGGT
CGGAACAGGAGAGCGCACGAGGGAGCTTCCAGGGGGAAACGCCTGGTATCTTTATAGTCCTGTCGGGTTT
CGCCACCTCTGACTTGAGCGTCGATTTTTGTGATGCTCGTCAGGGGGGCGGAGCCTATGGAAAAACGCCA
GCAACGCGGCCTTTTTACGGTTCCTGGCCTTTTGCTGGCCTTTTGCTCACATGTTCTTTCCTGCGTTATC
CCCTGATTCTGTGGATAACCGTATTACCGCCTTTGAGTGAGCTGATACCGCTCGCCGCAGCCGAACGACC
GAGCGCAGCGAGTCAGTGAGCGAGGAAGCGGAAGAGCGCCTGATGCGGTATTTTCTCCTTACGCATCTGT
GCGGTATTTCACACCGCAATGGTGCACTCTCAGTACAATCTGCTCTGATGCCGCATAGTTAAGCCAGTAT
ACACTCCGCTATCGCTACGTGACTGGGTCATGGCTGCGCCCCGACACCCGCCAACACCCGCTGACGCGCC
CTGACGGGCTTGTCTGCTCCCGGCATCCGCTTACAGACAAGCTGTGACCGTCTCCGGGAGCTGCATGTGT
CAGAGGTTTTCACCGTCATCACCGAAACGCGCGAGGCAGCTGCGGTAAAGCTCATCAGCGTGGTCGTGAA
GCGATTCACAGATGTCTGCCTGTTCATCCGCGTCCAGCTCGTTGAGTTTCTCCAGAAGCGTTAATGTCTG
GCTTCTGATAAAGCGGGCCATGTTAAGGGCGGTTTTTTCCTGTTTGGTCACTGATGCCTCCGTGTAAGGG
GGATTTCTGTTCATGGGGGTAATGATACCGATGAAACGAGAGAGGATGCTCACGATACGGGTTACTGATG
ATGAACATGCCCGGTTACTGGAACGTTGTGAGGGTAAACAACTGGCGGTATGGATGCGGCGGGACCAGAG
AAAAATCACTCAGGGTCAATGCCAGCGCTTCGTTAATACAGATGTAGGTGTTCCACAGGGTAGCCAGCAG
CATCCTGCGATGCAGATCCGGAACATAATGGTGCAGGGCGCTGACTTCCGCGTTTCCAGACTTTACGAAA
CACGGAAACCGAAGACCATTCATGTTGTTGCTCAGGTCGCAGACGTTTTGCAGCAGCAGTCGCTTCACGT
TCGCTCGCGTATCGGTGATTCATTCTGCTAACCAGTAAGGCAACCCCGCCAGCCTAGCCGGGTCCTCAAC
GACAGGAGCACGATCATGCGCACCCGTGGGGCCGCCATGCCGGCGATAATGGCCTGCTTCTCGCCGAAAC
GTTTGGTGGCGGGACCAGTGACGAAGGCTTGAGCGAGGGCGTGCAAGATTCCGAATACCGCAAGCGACAG
GCCGATCATCGTCGCGCTCCAGCGAAAGCGGTCCTCGCCGAAAATGACCCAGAGCGCTGCCGGCACCTGT
CCTACGAGTTGCATGATAAAGAAGACAGTCATAAGTGCGGCGACGATAGTCATGCCCCGCGCCCACCGGA
AGGAGCTGACTGGGTTGAAGGCTCTCAAGGGCATCGGTCGAGATCCCGGTGCCTAATGAGTGAGCTAACT
TACATTAATTGCGTTGCGCTCACTGCCCGCTTTCCAGTCGGGAAACCTGTCGTGCCAGCTGCATTAATGA
ATCGGCCAACGCGCGGGGAGAGGCGGTTTGCGTATTGGGCGCCAGGGTGGTTTTTCTTTTCACCAGTGAG
ACGGGCAACAGCTGATTGCCCTTCACCGCCTGGCCCTGAGAGAGTTGCAGCAAGCGGTCCACGCTGGTTT
GCCCCAGCAGGCGAAAATCCTGTTTGATGGTGGTTAACGGCGGGATATAACATGAGCTGTCTTCGGTATC
GTCGTATCCCACTACCGAGATATCCGCACCAACGCGCAGCCCGGACTCGGTAATGGCGCGCATTGCGCCC
AGCGCCATCTGATCGTTGGCAACCAGCATCGCAGTGGGAACGATGCCCTCATTCAGCATTTGCATGGTTT
GTTGAAAACCGGACATGGCACTCCAGTCGCCTTCCCGTTCCGCTATCGGCTGAATTTGATTGCGAGTGAG
ATATTTATGCCAGCCAGCCAGACGCAGACGCGCCGAGACAGAACTTAATGGGCCCGCTAACAGCGCGATT
TGCTGGTGACCCAATGCGACCAGATGCTCCACGCCCAGTCGCGTACCGTCTTCATGGGAGAAAATAATAC
TGTTGATGGGTGTCTGGTCAGAGACATCAAGAAATAACGCCGGAACATTAGTGCAGGCAGCTTCCACAGC
AATGGCATCCTGGTCATCCAGCGGATAGTTAATGATCAGCCCACTGACGCGTTGCGCGAGAAGATTGTGC
ACCGCCGCTTTACAGGCTTCGACGCCGCTTCGTTCTACCATCGACACCACCACGCTGGCACCCAGTTGAT
CGGCGCGAGATTTAATCGCCGCGACAATTTGCGACGGCGCGTGCAGGGCCAGACTGGAGGTGGCAACGCC
AATCAGCAACGACTGTTTGCCCGCCAGTTGTTGTGCCACGCGGTTGGGAATGTAATTCAGCTCCGCCATC
GCCGCTTCCACTTTTTCCCGCGTTTTCGCAGAAACGTGGCTGGCCTGGTTCACCACGCGGGAAACGGTCT
GATAAGAGACACCGGCATACTCTGCGACATCGTATAACGTTACTGGTTTCACATTCACCACCCTGAATTG
ACTCTCTTCCGGGCGCTATCATGCCATACCGCGAAAGGTTTTGCGCCATTCGATGGTGTCCGGGATCTCG
ACGCTCTCCCTTATGCGACTCCTGCATTAGGAAGCAGCCCAGTAGTAGGTTGAGGCCGTTGAGCACCGCC
GCCGCAAGGAATGGTGCATGCAAGGAGATGGCGCCCAACAGTCCCCCGGCCACGGGGCCTGCCACCATAC
CCACGCCGAAACAAGCGCTCATGAGCCCGAAGTGGCGAGCCCGATCTTCCCCATCGGTGATGTCGGCGAT
ATAGGCGCCAGCAACCGCACCTGTGGCGCCGGTGATGCCGGCCACGATGCGTCCGGCGTAGAGGATCGAG
ATCTCGATCCCGCGAAAT
